>Addgene plasmid #70845 | pFOSGE_COF1G10 | depositor partial sequence | sequence record 126787 | insert
ATGGGTCGCACGCAGCGTCGCCGGCATCAGAGGGCCAAGAAGTCTGACGAGAATTCGGGCTCCCTGCACG
ACCTCTACGTTCATCTACACTCCGTTGGCTGGCAGAACCACACTCACTTGTCGGCCCAATACTACGAACA
GACAGGTCGAGGACTATGCTCTAAACAGAAGACCTTTTCTCCGGAGGATGAGCTCATTCGCCTGCCCATT
GGCTGTCTCATAAGCATAGCGACTCTGGAATCTGATGGGCCATTCAAAAGTCTTTTCGACGAAGAGTTAT
TTGACAAGGACTCCAGAATTTCCTTTCAGGCACTGATAGCCTGTTATATTTTGTACCACAAGCACTTGCA
GGAGTGTACGCTAGGGACTCACTCCTCTACTTACGCTGCATATTTGGACACCCTGCCCAGGTGCTACTCC
ACTCCGTATTTCTGCTCCATACCCGAGCTACAGTGTCTGCCAGAATCCCTGCTAGAGCGGACCGTGGCCC
AGAACCGTCAGATAAGAGGTTACTTTGAAATTATTAAGAACATTGTACACAAATGCGATTGCTGTGGGAA
GAGCTACGGCCAGGAGATTTGGACACTCGCAGACTTTAAGTGGGCCTACTTCAGCGTGAACACTAGGAGC
GTCCACCTCAGTTCCCGCTTTCTGAAAAAGCAGAGCAACTACTTTCAGCCGCTTATCAGTGGCGACACCA
ACCTGGCATTGGCTCCGTTTCTGGATCTTTTTAACCACTCAGATCAAGTGGAAATCACAGCAGGGATTGA
GGGTCCCGATTACGTTCTTACATTGAAATCTCTGCCATTTTCCGAGACCAAACCATATGATCAATTGTTC
ATCAGCTACGGTGCTTTGCCCAACTTTAAGCTATTGACGGAATATGGCTTTTGGCTAAGAGAAAATAAGC
ACGATTACTTTGAAGTCTCCCTACTGGACATTGAGCACATGATTAAGCAAAACAAGGAGCTATCAACGCA
AACCTTTCACCGGAACATCTTTAAATTCATCAGGGAGCACAATCTGAACGATCAAATGTTCGTGCACATC
GACGATGGATGCTCTCACAATCTAAGGGTTGTGCTGCACCTGATCTTCAAGCAGCAGGCCTACTTTCCCA
ACATCCTCAACCAGATTGCCTTTGGAGACGCCGAGCAGTTTCAGGACGTGCAGCCAGAGCTGTCGTACCT
CGTAGAATATAAAATAAAGGAATACGAGATCTTTGGAGGAGAGCTGGATAAGCTTCCTAAATTGACAGAA
AGTGGTGCAGTGGCACGGTCTTACCTCCAAGAGTGTATCCGTTACCTCGTTGACTTTCAATCGGTGCATC
TAGCTGCA
