>Addgene plasmid #70845 | pFOSGE_COF1G10 | addgene partial sequence | sequence record 130730 | M13-F20 5'-TGTAAAACGACGGCCAGT-3'
TTATTTTGACTGATAGTGACCTGTTCGTTGCAACAAATTGATGAGCAATGCTTTTTTATAATGCCAACTT
TGTACAAAAAAGCAGGCTTCATGGGTCGCACGCAGCGTCGCCGGCATCAGAGGGCCAAGAAGTCTGACGA
GAATTCGGGCTCCCTGCACGACCTCTACGTTCATCTACACTCCGTTGGCTGGCAGAACCACACTCACTTG
TCGGCCCAATACTACGAACAGACAGGTCGAGGACTATGCTCTAAACAGAAGACCTTTTCTCCGGAGGATG
AGCTCATTCGCCTGCCCATTGGCTGTCTCATAAGCATAGCGACTCTGGAATCTGATGGGCCATTCAAAAG
TCTTTTCGACGAAGAGTTATTTGACAAGGACTCCAGAATTTCCTTTCAGGCACTGATAGCCTGTTATATT
TTGTACCACAAGCACTTGCAGGAGTGTACGCTAGGGACTCACTCCTCTACTTACGCTGCATATTTGGACA
CCCTGCCCAGGTGCTACTCCACTCCGTATTTCTGCTCCATACCCGAGCTACAGTGTCTGCCAGAATCCCT
GCTAGAGCGGACCGTGGCCCAGAACCGTCAGATAAGAGGTTACTTTGAAATTATTAAGAACATTGTACAC
AAATGCGATTGCTGTGGGAAGAGCTACGGCCAGGAGATTTGGACACTCGCAGACTTTAAGTGGGCCTACT
TCAGCGTGAACACTAGGAGCGTCCACCTCAGTTCCCGCTTT
