>Addgene plasmid #70845 | pFOSGE_COF1G10 | addgene partial sequence | sequence record 131990 | M13-Rev 5'-CAGGAAACAGCTATGACC-3'
ATAATGATTTTATTTTGACTGATAGTGACCTGTTCGTTGCAACAAATTGATAAGCAATGCTTTCTTATAA
TGCCAACTTTGTACAAGAAAGCTGGGTCTGCAGCTAGATGCACCGATTGAAAGTCAACGAGGTAACGGAT
ACACTCTTGGAGGTAAGACCGTGCCACTGCACCACTTTCTGTCAATTTAGGAAGCTTATCCAGCTCTCCT
CCAAAGATCTCGTATTCCTTTATTTTATATTCTACGAGGTACGACAGCTCTGGCTGCACGTCCTGAAACT
GCTCGGCGTCTCCAAAGGCAATCTGGTTGAGGATGTTGGGAAAGTAGGCCTGCTGCTTGAAGATCAGGTG
CAGCACAACCCTTAGATTGTGAGAGCATCCATCGTCGATGTGCACGAACATTTGATCGTTCAGATTGTGC
TCCCTGATGAATTTAAAGATGTTCCGGTGAAAGGTTTGCGTTGATAGCTCCTTGTTTTGCTTAATCATGT
GCTCAATGTCCAGTAGGGAGACTTCAAAGTAATCGTGCTTATTTTCTCTTAGCCAAAAGCCATATTCCGT
CAATAGCTTAAAGTTGGGCAAAGCACCGTAGCTGATGAACAATTGATCATATGGTTTGGTCTCGGAAAAT
GGCAGAGATTTCAATGTAAGAACGTAATCGGGACCCTCAATCCCTGCTGTGATTTCCACTTGATCTGAGT
GGTTAAAAAGATCCAGAAACGGAGCCAATGCCAGGTTGGTGTCGCCACTGATAAGCGGCTGAAAGTAGTT
GCTCTGCTTTTTCAGAAAGCGGGAACTGA
