[The description below was written by a language model from this plasmid's Addgene catalogue record.]
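Description:
pFOSGE_COF1G10 is a Gateway entry clone built on the pDONR221 donor backbone, carrying the coding region of the Drosophila melanogaster gene CG33230 (FlyBase gene FBgn0053230, transcript FBtr0072757) as an insert of about 1.3 kb. It is a bacterial cloning and shuttling plasmid rather than an expression vector: it is maintained at high copy in standard E. coli cloning strains under kanamycin selection. The record lists no promoter, tag or reporter associated with the insert, which is consistent with the usual design of entry clones. No feature table is provided, so details such as whether the open reading frame retains a stop codon are not stated.

The insert was introduced by Gateway cloning. In pDONR221 this normally means a BP recombination in which an attB-flanked PCR product replaces the donor vector's counter-selectable cassette, leaving the gene flanked by attL sites. These sites allow the fragment to be moved in a defined orientation and reading frame into any compatible attR destination vector through an LR reaction, so that promoter, fusion partners and host-specific elements are supplied by the destination plasmid. M13 forward and reverse primer sites flanking the recombination region are used to verify the insert by sequencing.

The clone's naming and the associated publication suggest it belongs to a collection of fly open reading frames assembled to study the context-dependent functions of transcriptional regulators. Its practical use is as a source clone for generating CG33230 expression or fusion constructs for such functional assays. The record does not describe the specific function of CG33230.
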