Addgene plasmid #70845: pFOSGE_COF1G10
Purpose: Gateway entry clone
Depositing lab: Alexander Stark. Depositing organization: Research Institute of Molecular Pathology (IMP). Publication: Transcriptional regulators form diverse groups with context-dependent regulatory functions. Stampfel G, Kazmar T, Frank O, Wienerroither S, Reiter F, Stark A. Nature. 2015 Nov 9. doi: 10.1038/nature15545. PubMed 26550828.
Backbone
  Vector backbone: pDONR221
  Backbone manufacturer: Invitrogen
  Backbone size w/o insert (bp): 4762
  Vector type: Gateway entry vector
Growth in bacteria
  Bacterial resistance: Kanamycin, 50 μg/mL
  Growth temperature: 37°C
  Growth strain: DH5alpha
  Copy number: High Copy
Gene/Insert
  Gene/Insert name: CG33230 (alt names: FBgn0053230; CG33230, FBtr0072757)
  Species: D. melanogaster (fly)
  Insert size (bp): 1338
  Entrez Gene: CG33230 (a.k.a. Dmel\CG33230)
  Cloning method: Gateway Cloning
  Sequencing primers: 5′ M13-F20; 3′ M13R
Terms and licenses: Academic/Nonprofit Terms; Industry Terms: Not Available to Industry
How to cite: pFOSGE_COF1G10 was a gift from Alexander Stark (Addgene plasmid # 70845 ; http://n2t.net/addgene:70845 ; RRID:Addgene_70845)
